>Addgene plasmid #144575 | TFORF3099 | addgene full sequence | sequence record 404276 | Addgene NGS Result
TTAATGTAGTCTTATGCAATACTCTTGTAGTCTTGCAACATGGTAACGATGAGTTAGCAACATGCCTTAC
AAGGAGAGAAAAAGCACCGTGCATGCCGATTGGTGGAAGTAAGGTGGTACGATCGTGCCTTATTAGGAAG
GCAACAGACGGGTCTGACATGGATTGGACGAACCACTGAATTGCCGCATTGCAGAGATATTGTATTTAAG
TGCCTAGCTCGATACATAAACGGGTCTCTCTGGTTAGACCAGATCTGAGCCTGGGAGCTCTCTGGCTAAC
TAGGGAACCCACTGCTTAAGCCTCAATAAAGCTTGCCTTGAGTGCTTCAAGTAGTGTGTGCCCGTCTGTT
GTGTGACTCTGGTAACTAGAGATCCCTCAGACCCTTTTAGTCAGTGTGGAAAATCTCTAGCAGTGGCGCC
CGAACAGGGACTTGAAAGCGAAAGGGAAACCAGAGGAGCTCTCTCGACGCAGGACTCGGCTTGCTGAAGC
GCGCACGGCAAGAGGCGAGGGGCGGCGACTGGTGAGTACGCCAAAAATTTTGACTAGCGGAGGCTAGAAG
GAGAGAGATGGGTGCGAGAGCGTCAGTATTAAGCGGGGGAGAATTAGATCGCGATGGGAAAAAATTCGGT
TAAGGCCAGGGGGAAAGAAAAAATATAAATTAAAACATATAGTATGGGCAAGCAGGGAGCTAGAACGATT
CGCAGTTAATCCTGGCCTGTTAGAAACATCAGAAGGCTGTAGACAAATACTGGGACAGCTACAACCATCC
CTTCAGACAGGATCAGAAGAACTTAGATCATTATATAATACAGTAGCAACCCTCTATTGTGTGCATCAAA
GGATAGAGATAAAAGACACCAAGGAAGCTTTAGACAAGATAGAGGAAGAGCAAAACAAAAGTAAGACCAC
CGCACAGCAAGCGGCCGCTGATCTTCAGACCTGGAGGAGGAGATATGAGGGACAATTGGAGAAGTGAATT
ATATAAATATAAAGTAGTAAAAATTGAACCATTAGGAGTAGCACCCACCAAGGCAAAGAGAAGAGTGGTG
CAGAGAGAAAAAAGAGCAGTGGGAATAGGAGCTTTGTTCCTTGGGTTCTTGGGAGCAGCAGGAAGCACTA
TGGGCGCAGCGTCAATGACGCTGACGGTACAGGCCAGACAATTATTGTCTGGTATAGTGCAGCAGCAGAA
CAATTTGCTGAGGGCTATTGAGGCGCAACAGCATCTGTTGCAACTCACAGTCTGGGGCATCAAGCAGCTC
CAGGCAAGAATCCTGGCTGTGGAAAGATACCTAAAGGATCAACAGCTCCTGGGGATTTGGGGTTGCTCTG
GAAAACTCATTTGCACCACTGCTGTGCCTTGGAATGCTAGTTGGAGTAATAAATCTCTGGAACAGATTTG
GAATCACACGACCTGGATGGAGTGGGACAGAGAAATTAACAATTACACAAGCTTAATACACTCCTTAATT
GAAGAATCGCAAAACCAGCAAGAAAAGAATGAACAAGAATTATTGGAATTAGATAAATGGGCAAGTTTGT
GGAATTGGTTTAACATAACAAATTGGCTGTGGTATATAAAATTATTCATAATGATAGTAGGAGGCTTGGT
AGGTTTAAGAATAGTTTTTGCTGTACTTTCTATAGTGAATAGAGTTAGGCAGGGATATTCACCATTATCG
TTTCAGACCCACCTCCCAACCCCGAGGGGACCCATGCATTGCATCTCAATTAGTCAGCAACCAGGTGTGG
AAAGTCCCCAGGCTCCCCAGCAGGCAGAAGTATGCAAAGCATGCGTCTCAATTAGTCAGCAACCATAGTC
CCGCCCCTAACTCCGCCCATCCCGCCCCTAACTCCGCCCAGTTCCGCCCATTCTCCGCCCCATGGCTGAC
TAATTTTTTTTATTTATGCAGAGGCCGAGGCCGCCTCGGCCTCTGAGCTATTCCAGAAGTAGTGAGGAGG
CTTTTTTGGAGGCCTAGGCTTTTGCAAAAAGCTTTCTAGAGGTACCACCGGAGCTTACCATGACCGAGTA
CAAGCCCACGGTGCGCCTCGCCACCCGCGACGACGTCCCCAGGGCCGTACGCACCCTCGCCGCCGCGTTC
GCCGACTACCCCGCCACGCGCCACACCGTCGATCCGGACCGCCACATCGAGCGGGTCACCGAGCTGCAAG
AACTCTTCCTCACGCGCGTCGGGCTCGACATCGGCAAGGTGTGGGTCGCGGACGACGGCGCCGCCGTGGC
GGTCTGGACCACGCCGGAGAGCGTCGAAGCGGGGGCGGTGTTCGCCGAGATCGGCCCGCGCATGGCCGAG
TTGAGCGGTTCCCGGCTGGCCGCGCAGCAACAGATGGAAGGCCTCCTGGCGCCGCACCGGCCCAAGGAGC
CCGCGTGGTTCCTGGCCACCGTCGGCGTCTCGCCCGACCACCAGGGCAAGGGTCTGGGCAGCGCCGTCGT
GCTCCCCGGAGTGGAGGCGGCCGAGCGCGCCGGGGTGCCCGCCTTCCTGGAGACCTCCGCGCCCCGCAAC
CTCCCCTTCTACGAGCGGCTCGGCTTCACCGTCACCGCCGACGTCGAGGTGCCCGAAGGACCGCGCACCT
GGTGCATGACCCGCAAGCCCGGTGCCAGTTAACGAATTCTAGATCTTGAGACAAATGGCAGTATTCATCC
ACAATTTTAAAAGAAAAGGGGGGATTGGGGGGTACAGTGCAGGGGAAAGAATAGTAGACATAATAGCAAC
AGACATACAAACTAAAGAATTACAAAAACAAATTACAAAAATTCAAAATTTTCGGGTTTATTACAGGGAC
AGCAGAGATCCACTTTGGCGCCGGCTCGAGGCCTGCAGGTGCAAAGATGGATAAAGTTTTAAACAGAGAG
GAATCTTTGCAGCTAATGGACCTTCTAGGTCTTGAAAGGAGTGGGAATTGGCTCCGGTGCCCGTCAGTGG
GCAGAGCGCACATCGCCCACAGTCCCCGAGAAGTTGGGGGGAGGGGTCGGCAATTGAACCGGTGCCTAGA
GAAGGTGGCGCGGGGTAAACTGGGAAAGTGATGTCGTGTACTGGCTCCGCCTTTTTCCCGAGGGTGGGGG
AGAACCGTATATAAGTGCAGTAGTCGCCGTGAACGTTCTTTTTCGCAACGGGTTTGCCGCCAGAACACAG
GTAAGTGCCGTGTGTGGTTCCCGCGGGCCTGGCCTCTTTACGGGTTATGGCCCTTGCGTGCCTTGAATTA
CTTCCACCTGGCTGCAGTACGTGATTCTTGATCCCGAGCTTCGGGTTGGAAGTGGGTGGGAGAGTTCGAG
GCCTTGCGCTTAAGGAGCCCCTTCGCCTCGTGCTTGAGTTGAGGCCTGGCCTGGGCGCTGGGGCCGCCGC
GTGCGAATCTGGTGGCACCTTCGCGCCTGTCTCGCTGCTTTCGATAAGTCTCTAGCCATTTAAAATTTTT
GATGACCTGCTGCGACGCTTTTTTTCTGGCAAGATAGTCTTGTAAATGCGGGCCAAGATCTGCACACTGG
TATTTCGGTTTTTGGGGCCGCGGGCGGCGACGGGGCCCGTGCGTCCCAGCGCACATGTTCGGCGAGGCGG
GGCCTGCGAGCGCGGCCACCGAGAATCGGACGGGGGTAGTCTCAAGCTGGCCGGCCTGCTCTGGTGCCTG
GCCTCGCGCCGCCGTGTATCGCCCCGCCCTGGGCGGCAAGGCTGGCCCGGTCGGCACCAGTTGCGTGAGC
GGAAAGATGGCCGCTTCCCGGCCCTGCTGCAGGGAGCTCAAAATGGAGGACGCGGCGCTCGGGAGAGCGG
GCGGGTGAGTCACCCACACAAAGGAAAAGGGCCTTTCCGTCCTCAGCCGTCGCTTCATGTGACTCCACGG
AGTACCGGGCGCCGTCCAGGCACCTCGATTAGTTCTCGAGCTTTTGGAGTACGTCGTCTTTAGGTTGGGG
GGAGGGGTTTTATGCGATGGAGTTTCCCCACACTGAGTGGGTGGAGACTGAAGTTAGGCCAGCTTGGCAC
TTGATGTAATTCTCCTTGGAATTTGCCCTTTTTGAGTTTGGATCTTGGTTCATTCTCAAGCCTCAGACAG
TGGTTCAAAGTTTTTTTCTTCCATTTCAGGTGTCGTGAGGCTAGCATCGATTGATCAACAAGTTTGTACA
AAAAAGTTGGCATGCCGCGAAGGAAGAGGAATGCAGGCAGTAGTTCAGATGGAACCGAAGATTCCGATTT
TTCTACAGATCTCGAGCACACAGACAGTTCAGAAAGTGATGGCACATCCCGACGATCTGCTCGAGTCACC
CGCTCCTCAGCCAGGCTAAGCCAGAGTTCTCAAGATTCCAGTCCTGTTCGAAATCTGCAGTCTTTTGGCA
CTGAGGAGCCTGCTTACTCTACCAGAAGAGTGACCCGTAGTCAGCAGCAGCCTACCCCAGTGACACCGAA
AAAATACCCTCTTCGGCAGACTCGTTCATCTGGTTCAGAAACTGAGCAAGTGGTTGATTTTTCAGATAGA
GAAACTAAAAATACAGCTGATCATGATGAGTCACCGCCTCGAACTCCAACTGGAAATGCGCCTTCTTCTG
AGTCTGACATAGACATCTCCAGCCCCAATGTATCTCACGATGAGAGCATTGCCAAGGACATGTCCCTGAA
GGACTCAGGCAGTGATCTCTCTCATCGCCCCAAGCGCCGTCGCTTCCATGAAAGCTACAACTTCAATATG
AAGTGTCCTACACCAGGCTGTAACTCTCTAGGACACCTTACAGGAAAACATGAGAGACATTTCTCCATCT
CAGGATGCCCACTGTATCATAACCTCTCAGCTGACGAATGCAAGGTGAGAGCACAGAGCCGGGATAAGCA
GATAGAAGAAAGGATGCTGTCTCACAGGCAAGATGACAACAACAGGCATGCAACCAGGCACCAGGCACCA
ACGGAGAGGCAGCTTCGATATAAGGAAAAAGTGGCTGAACTCAGGAAGAAAAGAAATTCTGGACTGAGCA
AAGAACAGAAAGAGAAATATATGGAACACAGACAGACCTATGGGAACACACGGGAACCTCTTTTAGAAAA
CCTGACAAGCGAGTATGACTTGGATCTTTTCCGAAGAGCACAAGCCCGGGCTTCAGAGGATTTGGAGAAG
TTAAGGCTGCAAGGCCAAATCACAGAGGGAAGCAACATGATTAAAACAATTGCTTTTGGCCGCTATGAGC
TTGATACCTGGTACCATTCTCCATATCCTGAAGAATATGCACGGCTGGGACGTCTCTATATGTGTGAATT
CTGTTTAAAATATATGAAGAGCCAAACGATACTCCGCCGGCACATGGCCAAATGTGTGTGGAAACACCCA
CCTGGTGATGAGATATATCGCAAAGGTTCAATCTCTGTGTTTGAAGTGGATGGCAAGAAAAACAAGATCT
ACTGCCAAAACCTGTGCCTGTTGGCCAAACTTTTTCTGGACCACAAGACATTATATTATGATGTGGAGCC
CTTCCTGTTCTATGTTATGACAGAGGCGGACAACACTGGCTGTCACCTGATTGGATATTTTTCTAAGGAA
AAGAATTCATTCCTCAACTACAACGTCTCCTGTATCCTTACTATGCCTCAGTACATGAGACAGGGCTATG
GCAAGATGCTTATTGATTTCAGTTATTTGCTTTCCAAAGTCGAAGAAAAAGTTGGCTCCCCAGAACGTCC
ACTCTCAGATCTGGGGCTTATAAGCTATCGCAGTTACTGGAAAGAAGTACTTCTCCGCTACCTGCATAAT
TTTCAAGGCAAAGAGATTTCTATCAAAGAAATCAGTCAGGAGACGGCTGTGAATCCTGTGGACATTGTCA
GCACTCTGCAAGCCCTTCAGATGCTCAAATACTGGAAGGGAAAACACCTAGTTTTAAAGAGACAGGACCT
GATTGATGAGTGGATAGCCAAAGAGGCCAAAAGGTCCAACTCCAATAAAACCATGGATCCCAGCTGCTTA
AAATGGACCCCTCCCAAGGGCACTTACCCAACTTTCTTGTACAAAGTGGTTGATATCGGTAAGCCTATCC
CTAACCCTCTCCTCGGTCTCGATTCTACGTAGTAATGAACTAGCCCGTAACTTGAAAGTATTTCGATTTC
TTGGCTTTATATATCTTGTGGAAAGGACGATATGTTGACTTCCAATGAAAGGCTACGCGTTAAGTCGACA
ATCAACCTCTGGATTACAAAATTTGTGAAAGATTGACTGGTATTCTTAACTATGTTGCTCCTTTTACGCT
ATGTGGATACGCTGCTTTAATGCCTTTGTATCATGCTATTGCTTCCCGTATGGCTTTCATTTTCTCCTCC
TTGTATAAATCCTGGTTGCTGTCTCTTTATGAGGAGTTGTGGCCCGTTGTCAGGCAACGTGGCGTGGTGT
GCACTGTGTTTGCTGACGCAACCCCCACTGGTTGGGGCATTGCCACCACCTGTCAGCTCCTTTCCGGGAC
TTTCGCTTTCCCCCTCCCTATTGCCACGGCGGAACTCATCGCCGCCTGCCTTGCCCGCTGCTGGACAGGG
GCTCGGCTGTTGGGCACTGACAATTCCGTGGTGTTGTCGGGGAAATCATCGTCCTTTCCTTGGCTGCTCG
CCTGTGTTGCCACCTGGATTCTGCGCGGGACGTCCTTCTGCTACGTCCCTTCGGCCCTCAATCCAGCGGA
CCTTCCTTCCCGCGGCCTGCTGCCGGCTCTGCGGCCTCTTCCGCGTCTTCGCCTTCGCCCTCAGACGAGT
CGGATCTCCCTTTGGGCCGCCTCCCCGCGTCGACTTTAAGACCAATGACTTACAAGGCAGCTGTAGATCT
TAGCCACTTTTTAAAAGAAAAGGGGGGACTGGAAGGGCTAATTCACTCCCAACGAAGACAAGATCTGCTT
TTTGCTTGTACTGGGTCTCTCTGGTTAGACCAGATCTGAGCCTGGGAGCTCTCTGGCTAACTAGGGAACC
CACTGCTTAAGCCTCAATAAAGCTTGCCTTGAGTGCTTCAAGTAGTGTGTGCCCGTCTGTTGTGTGACTC
TGGTAACTAGAGATCCCTCAGACCCTTTTAGTCAGTGTGGAAAATCTCTAGCAGTACGTATAGTAGTTCA
TGTCATCTTATTATTCAGTATTTATAACTTGCAAAGAAATGAATATCAGAGAGTGAGAGGAACTTGTTTA
TTGCAGCTTATAATGGTTACAAATAAAGCAATAGCATCACAAATTTCACAAATAAAGCATTTTTTTCACT
GCATTCTAGTTGTGGTTTGTCCAAACTCATCAATGTATCTTATCATGTCTGGCTCTAGCTATCCCGCCCC
TAACTCCGCCCATCCCGCCCCTAACTCCGCCCAGTTCCGCCCATTCTCCGCCCCATGGCTGACTAATTTT
TTTTATTTATGCAGAGGCCGAGGCCGCCTCGGCCTCTGAGCTATTCCAGAAGTAGTGAGGAGGCTTTTTT
GGAGGCCTAGGGACGTACCCAATTCGCCCTATAGTGAGTCGTATTACGCGCGCTCACTGGCCGTCGTTTT
ACAACGTCGTGACTGGGAAAACCCTGGCGTTACCCAACTTAATCGCCTTGCAGCACATCCCCCTTTCGCC
AGCTGGCGTAATAGCGAAGAGGCCCGCACCGATCGCCCTTCCCAACAGTTGCGCAGCCTGAATGGCGAAT
GGG
[124 nt withheld, positions 7634-7757]
C
[91 nt withheld, positions 7759-7849]
A
[49 nt withheld, positions 7851-7899]
CCTTTGACGTTGGAGTCCACGTTCTTT
[37 nt withheld, positions 7927-7963]
ACCCTATCTCGGTCTATTCTTTTGATTTATAAGGGATTTTGCCGATTTCGGCCTATTGGTTAAAAAATGA
GCTGATTTAACAAAAATTTAACGCGAATTTTAACAAAATATTAACGCTTACAATTTAGGTGGCACTTTTC
GGGGAAATGTGCGCGGAACCCCTATTTGTTTATTTTTCTAAATACATTCAAATATGTATCCGCTCATGAG
ACAATAACCCTGATAAATGCTTCAATAATATTGAAAAAGGAAGAGTATGAGTATTCAACATTTCCGTGTC
GCCCTTATTCCCTTTTTTGCGGCATTTTGCCTTCCTGTTTTTGCTCACCCAGAAACGCTGGTGAAAGTAA
AAGATGCTGAAGATCAGTTGGGTGCACGAGTGGGTTACATCGAACTGGATCTCAACAGCGGTAAGATCCT
TGAGAGTTTTCGCCCCGAAGAACGTTTTCCAATGATGAGCACTTTTAAAGTTCTGCTATGTGGCGCGGTA
TTATCCCGTATTGACGCCGGGCAAGAGCAACTCGGTCGCCGCATACACTATTCTCAGAATGACTTGGTTG
AGTACTCACCAGTCACAGAAAAGCATCTTACGGATGGCATGACAGTAAGAGAATTATGCAGTGCTGCCAT
AACCATGAGTGATAACACTGCGGCCAACTTACTTCTGACAACGATCGGAGGACCGAAGGAGCTAACCGCT
TTTTTGCACAACATGGGGGATCATGTAACTCGCCTTGATCGTTGGGAACCGGAGCTGAATGAAGCCATAC
CAAACGACGAGCGTGACACCACGATGCCTGTAGCAATGGCAACAACGTTGCGCAAACTATTAACTGGCGA
ACTACTTACTCTAGCTTCCCGGCAACAATTAATAGACTGGATGGAGGCGGATAAAGTTGCAGGACCACTT
CTGCGCTCGGCCCTTCCGGCTGGCTGGTTTATTGCTGATAAATCTGGAGCCGGTGAGCGTGGGTCTCGCG
GTATCATTGCAGCACTGGGGCCAGATGGTAAGCCCTCCCGTATCGTAGTTATCTACACGACGGGGAGTCA
GGCAACTATGGATGAACGAAATAGACAGATCGCTGAGATAGGTGCCTCACTGATTAAGCATTGGTAACTG
TCAGACCAAGTTTACTCATATATACTTTAGATTGATTTAAAACTTCATTTTTAATTTAAAAGGATCTAGG
TGAAGATCCTTTTTGATAATCTCATGACCAAAATCCCTTAACGTGAGTTTTCGTTCCACTGAGCGTCAGA
CCCCGTAGAAAAGATCAAAGGATCTTCTTGAGATCCTTTTTTTCTGCGCGTAATCTGCTGCTTGCAAACA
AAAAAACCACCGCTACCAGCGGTGGTTTGTTTGCCGGATCAAGAGCTACCAACTCTTTTTCCGAAGGTAA
CTGGCTTCAGCAGAGCGCAGATACCAAATACTGTTCTTCTAGTGTAGCCGTAGTTAGGCCACCACTTCAA
GAACTCTGTAGCACCGCCTACATACCTCGCTCTGCTAATCCTGTTACCAGTGGCTGCTGCCAGTGGCGAT
AAGTCGTGTCTTACCGGGTTGGACTCAAGACGATAGTTACCGGATAAGGCGCAGCGGTCGGGCTGAACGG
GGGGTTCGTGCACACAGCCCAGCTTGGAGCGAACGACCTACACCGAACTGAGATACCTACAGCGTGAGCT
ATGAGAAAGCGCCACGCTTCCCGAAGGGAGAAAGGCGGACAGGTATCCGGTAAGCGGCAGGGTCGGAACA
GGAGAGCGCACGAGGGAGCTTCCAGGGGGAAACGCCTGGTATCTTTATAGTCCTGTCGGGTTTCGCCACC
TCTGACTTGAGCGTCGATTTTTGTGATGCTCGTCAGGGGGGCGGAGCCTATGGAAAAACGCCAGCAACGC
GGCCTTTTTACGGTTCCTGGCCTTTTGCTGGCCTTTTGCTCACATGTTCTTTCCTGCGTTATCCCCTGAT
TCTGTGGATAACCGTATTACCGCCTTTGAGTGAGCTGATACCGCTCGCCGCAGCCGAACGACCGAGCGCA
GCGAGTCAGTGAGCGAGGAAGCGGAAGAGCGCCCAATACGCAAACCGCCTCTCCCCGCGCGTTGGCCGAT
TCATTAATGCAGCTGGCACGACAGGTTTCCCGACTGGAAAGCGGGCAGTGAGCGCAACGCAATTAATGTG
AGTTAGCTCACTCATTAGGCACCCCAGGCTTTACACTTTATGCTTCCGGCTCGTATGTTGTGTGGAATTG
TGAGCGGATAACAATTTCACACAGGAAACAGCTATGACCATGATTACGCCAAGCGCGCAATTAACCCTCA
CTAAAGGGAACAAAAGCTGGAGCTGCAAGC
Features (pLannotate 1.2.2; 34 found; start..end, strand, type, name):
      5..231     +  promoter       RSV promoter: Rous sarcoma virus enhancer/promoter
    232..412     +  LTR            5' LTR (truncated): truncated 5' long terminal repeat (LTR) from HIV-1
    459..584     +  misc_feature   HIV-1 Ψ: packaging signal of human immunodeficiency virus type 1
    568..931     +  CDS            HIV-1 gag (fragment): gag protein from human immunodeficiency virus 1; gag
   1077..1310    +  misc_feature   RRE: The Rev response element (RRE) of HIV-1 allows for Rev-dependent mRNA export from the nucleus to the cytoplasm.
   1687..1713    +  CDS            Rev (fragment): human immunodeficiency virus 1 (HIV-1) Rev protein; rev; enhances nuclear export of unspliced and incompletely spliced viral mRNAs
   1720..1743    +  promoter       SV40 promoter (fragment): SV40 early promoter
   1744..1815    +  promoter       SV40 promoter (fragment): SV40 enhancer and early promoter
   1839..1974    +  rep_origin     SV40 ori: SV40 origin of replication
   2020..2616    +  CDS            PuroR (fragment): puromycin N-acetyltransferase; pac from Streptomyces; confers resistance to puromycin
   2665..2782    +  misc_feature   cPPT/CTS: central polypurine tract and central termination sequence of HIV-1
   2847..2913    +  CDS            small t antigen (fragment): SV40 (simian virus 40) small t antigen
   2920..4098    +  promoter       EF-1α promoter: strong constitutive promoter for human elongation factor EF-1α
   4119..4136    +  protein_bind   attB1 (fragment): mutant version of attB; core recombination site for the Gateway® BP reaction BP Clonase™
   4142..5974    +  CDS            KAT7: KAT7_HUMAN - Also known as HBO1 From Homo sapiens (Human).
   5976..6000    -  protein_bind   attB2: mutant version of attB; recombination site for the Gateway® BP reaction BP Clonase™
   6008..6049    +  CDS            V5 tag: epitope tag from simian virus 5
   6065..6118    +  promoter       U6 promoter (fragment): RNA polymerase III promoter for human U6 snRNA
   6160..6748    +  misc_feature   WPRE: woodchuck hepatitis virus posttranscriptional regulatory element
   6799..6818    +  misc_feature   cPPT/CTS (fragment): central polypurine tract and central termination sequence of HIV-1
   6820..7053    +  LTR            3' LTR (ΔU3): self-inactivating 3' long terminal repeat (LTR) from HIV-1
   7131..7252    +  polyA_signal   SV40 poly(A) signal: SV40 polyadenylation signal
   7292..7427    +  rep_origin     SV40 ori: SV40 origin of replication
   7448..7466    -  promoter       T7 promoter: promoter for bacteriophage T7 RNA polymerase
   7474..7629    +  CDS            lacZα (fragment): LacZα fragment of β-galactosidase; lacZ fragment
   7634..8062    +  rep_origin     f1 ori (sequence partly withheld): f1 bacteriophage origin of replication; arrow indicates direction of (+) strand synthesis
   8115..8219    +  promoter       AmpR promoter: bla
   8220..9080    +  CDS            AmpR: β-lactamase; bla; confers resistance to ampicillin, carbenicillin, and related antibiotics
   9251..9839    +  rep_origin     ori: high-copy-number ColE1/pMB1/pBR322/pUC origin of replication
  10022..10114   +  CDS            lacI (fragment): lac repressor; lacI; The lac repressor binds to the lac operator to inhibit transcription in E. coli. This inhibition can be relieved by adding lactose or isopropyl-β-D-thiogalactopyranoside (IPTG).
  10127..10148   +  protein_bind   CAP binding site: CAP binding activates transcription in the presence of cAMP. E. coli catabolite activator protein
  10163..10193   +  promoter       lac promoter: promoter for the E. coli lac operon
  10201..10217   +  protein_bind   lac operator: The lac repressor binds to the lac operator to inhibit transcription in E. coli. This inhibition can be relieved by adding lactose or isopropyl-β-D-thiogalactopyranoside (IPTG). lac repressor encoded by lacI
  10262..10280   +  promoter       T3 promoter: promoter for bacteriophage T3 RNA polymerase
