[The description below was written by a language model from this plasmid's Addgene catalogue record and pLannotate feature annotations shown in this document.]
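Description:
TFORF3099 is a lentiviral mammalian expression plasmid built on the pLX_TRC317 backbone and carrying the human KAT7 open reading frame (also known as HBO1 or MYST2), one member of a barcoded transcription factor ORF collection. It is propagated in E. coli through a high-copy ColE1/pUC-type origin with ampicillin selection (AmpR). An f1 origin and remnants of a lac/T7/T3 cloning region are also present in the bacterial portion. The depositor notes that the plasmid can recombine, which is a common concern for LTR-containing vectors.

The viral cassette has a third-generation, self-inactivating layout. An RSV promoter drives a truncated HIV-1 5' LTR, followed by the Ψ packaging signal with a gag fragment, the Rev response element, a cPPT/CTS element, WPRE and a ΔU3 3' LTR, with an SV40 poly(A) signal downstream. Within the provirus, an SV40 early promoter drives puromycin N-acetyltransferase for selection of transduced cells. A separate EF-1α promoter drives KAT7. The ORF was inserted by Gateway cloning and is flanked by attB1 and attB2 sites, with a V5 epitope tag downstream of attB2, recorded as a C-terminal fusion that allows detection of the protein.

According to the record, each construct in the collection carries a unique 24-bp barcode so that the ORF can be identified in pooled overexpression screens. The barcode is not annotated as a feature in the table, so its position cannot be stated. The short U6 promoter and small t antigen fragments are likely partial annotation matches rather than functional elements. The construct is intended for constitutive KAT7 overexpression by lentiviral transduction, for example in pooled or arrayed screens.
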