Addgene plasmid #144575: TFORF3099
Purpose: Lentiviral vector for overexpressing transcription factor ORFs with unique 24-bp barcodes. Barcodes facilitate identification of transcription factors in pooled screens.
Depositing lab: Feng Zhang. Depositing organization: Broad Institute. Publication: A transcription factor atlas of directed differentiation. Joung J, Ma S, Tay T, Geiger-Schuller KR, Kirchgatterer PC, Verdine VK, Guo B, Arias-Garcia MA, Allen WE, Singh A, Kuksenko O, Abudayyeh OO, Gootenberg JS, Fu Z, Macrae RK, Buenrostro JD, Regev A, Zhang F. Cell. 2023 Jan 5;186(1):209-229.e26. doi: 10.1016/j.cell.2022.11.026. PubMed 36608654.
Backbone
  Vector backbone: pLX_TRC317
  Backbone manufacturer: Broad Institute Genetic Perturbation Platform
  Backbone size w/o insert (bp): 8264
  Vector type: Mammalian Expression, Lentiviral
  Selectable markers: Puromycin
Growth in bacteria
  Bacterial resistance: Ampicillin, 100 μg/mL
  Growth temperature: 37°C
  Growth strain: NEB Stable
  Copy number: High Copy
Gene/Insert
  Gene/Insert name: KAT7
  Species: H. sapiens (human)
  Insert size (bp): 2039
  Entrez Gene: KAT7 (a.k.a. HBO1, HBOA, MYST2, ZC2HC7)
  Promoter: EF1a
  Tag / fusion protein: V5 (C terminal on insert)
  Cloning method: Gateway Cloning
  Sequencing primers: 5′ GGGTGGAGACTGAAGTTAGGCCAG; 3′ CACATAGCGTAAAAGGAGCAACATAG
Resource information
  A portion of this plasmid was derived from a plasmid made by: Broad Institute Genetic Perturbation Platform
Terms and licenses: Academic/Nonprofit Terms; Industry Terms: Not Available to Industry
Depositor comments: NM_007067.4 Please test multiple small colonies in case of plasmid recombination. To make this collection available in a timely manner, a portion of this collection was not fully sequenced by Addgene. If an Addgene verified full plasmid sequence is not available, please contact us prior to placing an order to request the full sequence.
How to cite: TFORF3099 was a gift from Feng Zhang (Addgene plasmid # 144575 ; http://n2t.net/addgene:144575 ; RRID:Addgene_144575)
