>Addgene plasmid #144575 | TFORF3099 | depositor partial sequence | sequence record 285840 | Insert
ATCGATTGATCAACAAGTTTGTACAAAAAAGTTGGCATGCCGCGAAGGAAGAGGAATGCAGGCAGTAGTT
CAGATGGAACCGAAGATTCCGATTTTTCTACAGATCTCGAGCACACAGACAGTTCAGAAAGTGATGGCAC
ATCCCGACGATCTGCTCGAGTCACCCGCTCCTCAGCCAGGCTAAGCCAGAGTTCTCAAGATTCCAGTCCT
GTTCGAAATCTGCAGTCTTTTGGCACTGAGGAGCCTGCTTACTCTACCAGAAGAGTGACCCGTAGTCAGC
AGCAGCCTACCCCAGTGACACCGAAAAAATACCCTCTTCGGCAGACTCGTTCATCTGGTTCAGAAACTGA
GCAAGTGGTTGATTTTTCAGATAGAGAAACTAAAAATACAGCTGATCATGATGAGTCACCGCCTCGAACT
CCAACTGGAAATGCGCCTTCTTCTGAGTCTGACATAGACATCTCCAGCCCCAATGTATCTCACGATGAGA
GCATTGCCAAGGACATGTCCCTGAAGGACTCAGGCAGTGATCTCTCTCATCGCCCCAAGCGCCGTCGCTT
CCATGAAAGCTACAACTTCAATATGAAGTGTCCTACACCAGGCTGTAACTCTCTAGGACACCTTACAGGA
AAACATGAGAGACATTTCTCCATCTCAGGATGCCCACTGTATCATAACCTCTCAGCTGACGAATGCAAGG
TGAGAGCACAGAGCCGGGATAAGCAGATAGAAGAAAGGATGCTGTCTCACAGGCAAGATGACAACAACAG
GCATGCAACCAGGCACCAGGCACCAACGGAGAGGCAGCTTCGATATAAGGAAAAAGTGGCTGAACTCAGG
AAGAAAAGAAATTCTGGACTGAGCAAAGAACAGAAAGAGAAATATATGGAACACAGACAGACCTATGGGA
ACACACGGGAACCTCTTTTAGAAAACCTGACAAGCGAGTATGACTTGGATCTTTTCCGAAGAGCACAAGC
CCGGGCTTCAGAGGATTTGGAGAAGTTAAGGCTGCAAGGCCAAATCACAGAGGGAAGCAACATGATTAAA
ACAATTGCTTTTGGCCGCTATGAGCTTGATACCTGGTACCATTCTCCATATCCTGAAGAATATGCACGGC
TGGGACGTCTCTATATGTGTGAATTCTGTTTAAAATATATGAAGAGCCAAACGATACTCCGCCGGCACAT
GGCCAAATGTGTGTGGAAACACCCACCTGGTGATGAGATATATCGCAAAGGTTCAATCTCTGTGTTTGAA
GTGGATGGCAAGAAAAACAAGATCTACTGCCAAAACCTGTGCCTGTTGGCCAAACTTTTTCTGGACCACA
AGACATTATATTATGATGTGGAGCCCTTCCTGTTCTATGTTATGACAGAGGCGGACAACACTGGCTGTCA
CCTGATTGGATATTTTTCTAAGGAAAAGAATTCATTCCTCAACTACAACGTCTCCTGTATCCTTACTATG
CCTCAGTACATGAGACAGGGCTATGGCAAGATGCTTATTGATTTCAGTTATTTGCTTTCCAAAGTCGAAG
AAAAAGTTGGCTCCCCAGAACGTCCACTCTCAGATCTGGGGCTTATAAGCTATCGCAGTTACTGGAAAGA
AGTACTTCTCCGCTACCTGCATAATTTTCAAGGCAAAGAGATTTCTATCAAAGAAATCAGTCAGGAGACG
GCTGTGAATCCTGTGGACATTGTCAGCACTCTGCAAGCCCTTCAGATGCTCAAATACTGGAAGGGAAAAC
ACCTAGTTTTAAAGAGACAGGACCTGATTGATGAGTGGATAGCCAAAGAGGCCAAAAGGTCCAACTCCAA
TAAAACCATGGATCCCAGCTGCTTAAAATGGACCCCTCCCAAGGGCACTTACCCAACTTTCTTGTACAAA
GTGGTTGATATCGGTAAGCCTATCCCTAACCCTCTCCTCGGTCTCGATTCTACGTAGTAATGAACTAGCC
CGTAACTTGAAAGTATTTCGATTTCTTGGCTTTATATATCTTGTGGAAAGGACGATATGTTGACTTCCAA
TGAAAGGCT
