>Addgene plasmid #144575 | TFORF3099 | depositor partial sequence | sequence record 285841 | Barcode
TATGTTGACTTCCAATGAAAGGCT
